>Addgene plasmid #55553 | mTurquoise-FYN-N-10 | addgene full sequence | sequence record 254978 | Addgene NGS Result
ACCGTATTACCGCCATGCATTAGTTATTAATAGTAATCAATTACGGGGTCATTAGTTCATAGCCCATATA
TGGAGTTCCGCGTTACATAACTTACGGTAAATGGCCCGCCTGGCTGACCGCCCAACGACCCCCGCCCATT
GACGTCAATAATGACGTATGTTCCCATAGTAACGCCAATAGGGACTTTCCATTGACGTCAATGGGTGGAG
TATTTACGGTAAACTGCCCACTTGGCAGTACATCAAGTGTATCATATGCCAAGTACGCCCCCTATTGACG
TCAATGACGGTAAATGGCCCGCCTGGCATTATGCCCAGTACATGACCTTATGGGACTTTCCTACTTGGCA
GTACATCTACGTATTAGTCATCGCTATTACCATGGTGATGCGGTTTTGGCAGTACATCAATGGGCGTGGA
TAGCGGTTTGACTCACGGGGATTTCCAAGTCTCCACCCCATTGACGTCAATGGGAGTTTGTTTTGGCACC
AAAATCAACGGGACTTTCCAAAATGTCGTAACAACTCCGCCCCATTGACGCAAATGGGCGGTAGGCGTGT
ACGGTGGGAGGTCTATATAAGCAGAGCTGGTTTAGTGAACCGTCAGATCCGCTAGCGCCACCATGGGCTG
TGTGCAATGTAAGGATAAAGAAGCAACAAAACTGACGGAGGAGAGGGACGGCAGCCTGAACCAGAGCTCT
GGGTACCGCTATGGCACAGACCCCACCCCTCAGCACTACCCCAGCTTCGGTGTGACCTCCATCCCCAACT
ACAACAACTTCCACGCAGCCGGGGGCCAAGGACTCACCGTCTTTGGAGGTGTGAACTCTTCGTCTCATAC
GGGGACCTTGCGTACGAGAGGAGGAACAGGAGTGACACTCTTTGTGGCCCTTTATGACTATGAAGCACGG
ACAGAAGATGACCTGAGTTTTCACAAAGGAGAAAAATTTCAAATATTGAACAGCTCGGAAGGAGATTGGT
GGGAAGCCCGCTCCTTGACAACTGGAGAGACAGGTTACATTCCCAGCAATTATGTGGCTCCAGTTGACTC
TATCCAGGCAGAAGAGTGGTACTTTGGAAAACTTGGCCGAAAAGATGCTGAGCGACAGCTATTGTCCTTT
GGAAACCCAAGAGGTACCTTTCTTATCCGCGAGAGTGAAACCACCAAAGGTGCCTATTCACTTTCTATCC
GTGATTGGGATGATATGAAAGGAGACCATGTCAAACATTATAAAATTCGCAAACTTGACAATGGTGGATA
CTACATTACCACCCGGGCCCAGTTTGAAACACTTCAGCAGCTTGTACAACATTACTCAGGTACCTGGAAT
GGAAACACAAAAGTAGCCATAAAGACTCTTAAACCAGGCACAATGTCCCCCGAATCATTCCTTGAGGAAG
CGCAGATCATGAAGAAGCTGAAGCACGACAAGCTGGTCCAGCTCTATGCAGTGGTGTCTGAGGAGCCCAT
CTACATCGTCACCGAGTATATGAACAAAGGAAGTTTACTGGATTTCTTAAAAGATGGAGAAGGAAGAGCT
CTGAAATTACCAAATCTTGTGGACATGGCAGCACAGGTGGCTGCAGGAATGGCTTACATCGAGCGCATGA
ATTATATCCATAGAGATCTGCGATCAGCAAACATTCTAGTGGGGAATGGACTCATATGCAAGATTGCTGA
CTTCGGATTGGCCCGATTGATAGAAGACAATGAGTACACAGCAAGACAAGGTGCAAAGTTCCCCATCAAG
TGGACGGCCCCCGAGGCAGCCCTGTACGGGAGGTTCACAATCAAGTCTGACGTGTGGTCTTTTGGAATCT
TACTCACAGAGCTGGTCACCAAAGGAAGAGTGCCATACCCAGGCATGAACAACCGGGAGGTGCTGGAGCA
GGTGGAGCGAGGCTACAGGATGCCCTGCCCGCAGGACTGCCCCATCTCTCTGCATGAGCTCATGATCCAC
TGCTGGAAAAAGGACCCTGAAGAACGCCCCACTTTTGAGTACTTGCAGAGCTTCCTGGAAGACTACTTTA
CCGCGACAGAGCCCCAGTACCAACCTGGTGAAAACCTGGCATCCAGCGGGGATCCACCGGTCGCCACCAT
GGTGAGCAAGGGCGAGGAGCTGTTCACCGGGGTGGTGCCCATCCTGGTCGAGCTGGACGGCGACGTAAAC
GGCCACAAGTTCAGCGTGTCCGGCGAGGGCGAGGGCGATGCCACCTACGGCAAGCTGACCCTGAAGTTCA
TCTGCACCACCGGCAAGCTGCCCGTGCCCTGGCCCACCCTCGTGACCACCCTGTCCTGGGGCGTGCAGTG
CTTCGCCCGCTACCCCGACCACATGAAGCAGCACGACTTCTTCAAGTCCGCCATGCCCGAAGGCTACGTC
CAGGAGCGCACCATCTTCTTCAAGGACGACGGCAACTACAAGACCCGCGCCGAGGTGAAGTTCGAGGGCG
ACACCCTGGTGAACCGCATCGAGCTGAAGGGCATCGACTTCAAGGAGGACGGCAACATCCTGGGGCACAA
GCTGGAGTACAACTACATCAGCGACAACGTCTATATCACCGCCGACAAGCAGAAGAACGGCATCAAGGCC
AACTTCAAGATCCGCCACAACATCGAGGACGGCGGCGTGCAGCTCGCCGACCACTACCAGCAGAACACCC
CCATCGGCGACGGCCCCGTGCTGCTGCCCGACAACCACTACCTGAGCACCCAGTCCAAGCTGAGCAAAGA
CCCCAACGAGAAGCGCGATCACATGGTCCTGCTGGAGTTCGTGACCGCCGCCGGGATCACTCTCGGCATG
GACGAGCTGTACAAGTAAAGCGGCCGCGACTCTAGATCATAATCAGCCATACCACATTTGTAGAGGTTTT
ACTTGCTTTAAAAAACCTCCCACACCTCCCCCTGAACCTGAAACATAAAATGAATGCAATTGTTGTTGTT
AACTTGTTTATTGCAGCTTATAATGGTTACAAATAAAGCAATAGCATCACAAATTTCACAAATAAAGCAT
TTTTTTCACTGCATTCTAGTTGTGGTTTGTCCAAACTCATCAATGTATCTTAAGGCGTAAATTGTAAGCG
TTAATATTTTGTTAAAATTCGCGTTAAATTTTTGTTAAATCAGCTCATTTTTTAACCAATAGGCCGAAAT
CGGCAAAATCCCTTATAAATCAAAAGAATAGACCGAGATAGGGT
[37 nt withheld, positions 3195-3231]
AAAGAACGTGGACTCCAACGTCAAAGG
[49 nt withheld, positions 3259-3307]
T
[91 nt withheld, positions 3309-3399]
G
[124 nt withheld, positions 3401-3524]
CAGGTGGCACTTTTCGGGGAAATGTGCGCGGAACCCCTATTTGTTTATTTTTCTAAATACATTCAAATAT
GTATCCGCTCATGAGACAATAACCCTGATAAATGCTTCAATAATATTGAAAAAGGAAGAGTCCTGAGGCG
GAAAGAACCAGCTGTGGAATGTGTGTCAGTTAGGGTGTGGAAAGTCCCCAGGCTCCCCAGCAGGCAGAAG
TATGCAAAGCATGCATCTCAATTAGTCAGCAACCAGGTGTGGAAAGTCCCCAGGCTCCCCAGCAGGCAGA
AGTATGCAAAGCATGCATCTCAATTAGTCAGCAACCATAGTCCCGCCCCTAACTCCGCCCATCCCGCCCC
TAACTCCGCCCAGTTCCGCCCATTCTCCGCCCCATGGCTGACTAATTTTTTTTATTTATGCAGAGGCCGA
GGCCGCCTCGGCCTCTGAGCTATTCCAGAAGTAGTGAGGAGGCTTTTTTGGAGGCCTAGGCTTTTGCAAA
GATCGATCAAGAGACAGGATGAGGATCGTTTCGCATGATTGAACAAGATGGATTGCACGCAGGTTCTCCG
GCCGCTTGGGTGGAGAGGCTATTCGGCTATGACTGGGCACAACAGACAATCGGCTGCTCTGATGCCGCCG
TGTTCCGGCTGTCAGCGCAGGGGCGCCCGGTTCTTTTTGTCAAGACCGACCTGTCCGGTGCCCTGAATGA
ACTGCAAGACGAGGCAGCGCGGCTATCGTGGCTGGCCACGACGGGCGTTCCTTGCGCAGCTGTGCTCGAC
GTTGTCACTGAAGCGGGAAGGGACTGGCTGCTATTGGGCGAAGTGCCGGGGCAGGATCTCCTGTCATCTC
ACCTTGCTCCTGCCGAGAAAGTATCCATCATGGCTGATGCAATGCGGCGGCTGCATACGCTTGATCCGGC
TACCTGCCCATTCGACCACCAAGCGAAACATCGCATCGAGCGAGCACGTACTCGGATGGAAGCCGGTCTT
GTCGATCAGGATGATCTGGACGAAGAGCATCAGGGGCTCGCGCCAGCCGAACTGTTCGCCAGGCTCAAGG
CGAGCATGCCCGACGGCGAGGATCTCGTCGTGACCCATGGCGATGCCTGCTTGCCGAATATCATGGTGGA
AAATGGCCGCTTTTCTGGATTCATCGACTGTGGCCGGCTGGGTGTGGCGGACCGCTATCAGGACATAGCG
TTGGCTACCCGTGATATTGCTGAAGAGCTTGGCGGCGAATGGGCTGACCGCTTCCTCGTGCTTTACGGTA
TCGCCGCTCCCGATTCGCAGCGCATCGCCTTCTATCGCCTTCTTGACGAGTTCTTCTGAGCGGGACTCTG
GGGTTCGAAATGACCGACCAAGCGACGCCCAACCTGCCATCACGAGATTTCGATTCCACCGCCGCCTTCT
ATGAAAGGTTGGGCTTCGGAATCGTTTTCCGGGACGCCGGCTGGATGATCCTCCAGCGCGGGGATCTCAT
GCTGGAGTTCTTCGCCCACCCTAGGGGGAGGCTAACTGAAACACGGAAGGAGACAATACCGGAAGGAACC
CGCGCTATGACGGCAATAAAAAGACAGAATAAAACGCACGGTGTTGGGTCGTTTGTTCATAAACGCGGGG
TTCGGTCCCAGGGCTGGCACTCTGTCGATACCCCACCGAGACCCCATTGGGGCCAATACGCCCGCGTTTC
TTCCTTTTCCCCACCCCACCCCCCAAGTTCGGGTGAAGGCCCAGGGCTCGCAGCCAACGTCGGGGCGGCA
GGCCCTGCCATAGCCTCAGGTTACTCATATATACTTTAGATTGATTTAAAACTTCATTTTTAATTTAAAA
GGATCTAGGTGAAGATCCTTTTTGATAATCTCATGACCAAAATCCCTTAACGTGAGTTTTCGTTCCACTG
AGCGTCAGACCCCGTAGAAAAGATCAAAGGATCTTCTTGAGATCCTTTTTTTCTGCGCGTAATCTGCTGC
TTGCAAACAAAAAAACCACCGCTACCAGCGGTGGTTTGTTTGCCGGATCAAGAGCTACCAACTCTTTTTC
CGAAGGTAACTGGCTTCAGCAGAGCGCAGATACCAAATACTGTTCTTCTAGTGTAGCCGTAGTTAGGCCA
CCACTTCAAGAACTCTGTAGCACCGCCTACATACCTCGCTCTGCTAATCCTGTTACCAGTGGCTGCTGCC
AGTGGCGATAAGTCGTGTCTTACCGGGTTGGACTCAAGACGATAGTTACCGGATAAGGCGCAGCGGTCGG
GCTGAACGGGGGGTTCGTGCACACAGCCCAGCTTGGAGCGAACGACCTACACCGAACTGAGATACCTACA
GCGTGAGCTATGAGAAAGCGCCACGCTTCCCGAAGGGAGAAAGGCGGACAGGTATCCGGTAAGCGGCAGG
GTCGGAACAGGAGAGCGCACGAGGGAGCTTCCAGGGGGAAACGCCTGGTATCTTTATAGTCCTGTCGGGT
TTCGCCACCTCTGACTTGAGCGTCGATTTTTGTGATGCTCGTCAGGGGGGCGGAGCCTATGGAAAAACGC
CAGCAACGCGGCCTTTTTACGGTTCCTGGCCTTTTGCTGGCCTTTTGCTCACATGTTCTTTCCTGCGTTA
TCCCCTGATTCTGTGGATA
Features (pLannotate 1.2.2; 14 found; start..end, strand, type, name):
     81..384     +  enhancer       CMV enhancer: human cytomegalovirus immediate early enhancer
    385..588     +  promoter       CMV promoter: human cytomegalovirus (CMV) immediate early promoter
    623..2068    +  CDS            FYN (fragment): FYN_HUMAN - Experimental evidence at protein level: Swiss-Prot protein existence level 1. Non-receptor tyrosine-protein kinase that plays a role in many biological processes including regulation of cell growth and survival, cell adhesion, integrin-mediated signaling, cytoskeletal remodeling, cell motility, immune response and axon guidance. Inactive FYN is phosphorylated on its C-terminal tail within the catalytic domain. Following activation by PKA, the protein subsequently associates with PTK2/FAK1, allowing PTK2/FAK1 phosphorylation, activation and targeting to focal adhesions. Involved in
   2099..2818    +  CDS            mTurquoise: enhanced monomeric variant of CFP (Goedhart et al., 2010) mammalian codon-optimized
   2835..2918    +  CDS            large T antigen (fragment): large T antigen from SV40 (simian virus 40)
   2941..3062    +  polyA_signal   SV40 poly(A) signal: SV40 polyadenylation signal
   3096..3524    -  rep_origin     f1 ori (sequence partly withheld): f1 bacteriophage origin of replication; arrow indicates direction of (+) strand synthesis
   3551..3655    +  promoter       AmpR promoter: bla
   3657..4014    +  promoter       SV40 promoter: SV40 enhancer and early promoter
   4049..4843    +  CDS            NeoR/KanR: aminoglycoside phosphotransferase from Tn5; aph(3')-II (or nptII); confers resistance to neomycin, kanamycin, and G418 (Geneticin®)
   4864..5016    +  CDS            ble (fragment): BLE_KLEPN - Experimental evidence at protein level: Swiss-Prot protein existence level 1. Binding protein with a strong affinity to the bleomycin family of antibiotics. Binds to CL990; an antimitotic-antibiotic compound. From Klebsiella pneumoniae.
   5075..5122    +  polyA_signal   HSV TK poly(A) signal: herpes simplex virus thymidine kinase polyadenylation signal (Cole and Stacy, 1985)
   5213..5229    -  polyA_signal   bGH poly(A) signal (fragment): bovine growth hormone polyadenylation signal
   5451..6039    +  rep_origin     ori: high-copy-number ColE1/pMB1/pBR322/pUC origin of replication
