[The description below was written by a language model from this plasmid's Addgene catalogue record and pLannotate feature annotations shown in this document.]
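Description:
mTurquoise-FYN-N-10 is a mammalian expression plasmid built on the mTurquoise-N1 backbone, an N1-type fluorescent protein fusion vector in which the gene of interest sits upstream of the fluorophore. The sequenced construct is 6,133 nt. It replicates in E. coli from a high-copy ColE1/pUC-type origin and also carries an f1 phage origin. A single Tn5 aminoglycoside phosphotransferase (NeoR/KanR) gene serves both hosts. The bacterial bla promoter drives it for kanamycin selection. The SV40 enhancer/early promoter, paired with the HSV TK polyadenylation signal, drives it in mammalian cells for G418 selection of stable transfectants. The short "ble", "large T antigen" and bGH poly(A) fragments in the feature table are partial matches and are probably annotation residue of flanking backbone sequence rather than functional elements.

The payload is human FYN, a Src-family non-receptor tyrosine kinase, expressed from the CMV immediate early enhancer and promoter. The FYN coding sequence is annotated as a fragment. It is followed after a short gap, presumably a linker (the "10" in the name may refer to its length, though the record does not say so), by mTurquoise, an enhanced monomeric cyan fluorescent protein with mammalian codon optimisation. An SV40 polyadenylation signal terminates the transcript. Placing the tag at the C terminus leaves the FYN N terminus free, the region through which Src-family kinases are generally lipid-modified and anchored to membranes.

The stated purpose is use as a localisation marker for a membrane-associated kinase in live or fixed mammalian cells. The record lists 434 nm for both excitation and emission. The emission figure looks like an entry error, since an emission peak cannot coincide with the excitation peak.
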