Addgene plasmid #55553: mTurquoise-FYN-N-10
Purpose: Localization: Membrane Associated Kinase, Excitation: 434, Emission: 434
Depositing lab: Michael Davidson. Depositing organization: Florida State University, Tallahassee.
Backbone
  Vector backbone: mTurquoise-N1
  Backbone size w/o insert (bp): 4750
  Vector type: Mammalian Expression
  Selectable markers: Neomycin (select with G418)
Growth in bacteria
  Bacterial resistance: Kanamycin, 50 μg/mL
  Growth temperature: 37°C
  Growth strain: DH5alpha
  Copy number: High Copy
Gene/Insert
  Gene/Insert name: FYN (alt name: NM_153048.1)
  Species: H. sapiens (human)
  Entrez Gene: FYN (a.k.a. SLK, SYN, p59-FYN)
  Promoter: CMV
  Tag / fusion protein: mTurquoise (C terminal on backbone)
  Cloning method: Unknown
  Sequencing primers: 5′ CMV-F; 3′ SV40pA-R
Terms and licenses: Academic/Nonprofit Terms; Industry Terms
Depositor comments: . Excitation = 434; Emission = 434
How to cite: mTurquoise-FYN-N-10 was a gift from Michael Davidson (Addgene plasmid # 55553 ; http://n2t.net/addgene:55553 ; RRID:Addgene_55553)
