>Addgene plasmid #55553 | mTurquoise-FYN-N-10 | depositor partial sequence | sequence record 85960 | insert sequence
CACGAAGGTTTTTTGAACGTCAGATCCGCTAGCGCCACCATGGGCTGTGTGCAATGTAAGGATAAAGAAG
CAACAAAACTGACGGAGGAGAGGGACGGCAGCCTGAACCAGAGCTCTGGGTACCGCTATGGCACAGACCC
CACCCCTCAGCACTACCCCAGCTTCGGTGTGACCTCCATCCCCAACTACAACAACTTCCACGCAGCCGGG
GGCCAAGGACTCACCGTCTTTGGAGGTGTGAACTCTTCGTCTCATACGGGGACCTTGCGTACGAGAGGAG
GAACAGGAGTGACACTCTTTGTGGCCCTTTATGACTATGAAGCACGGACAGAAGATGACCTGAGTTTTCA
CAAAGGAGAAAAATTTCAAATATTGAACAGCTCGGAAGGAGATTGGTGGGAAGCCCGCTCCTTGACAACT
GGAGAGACAGGTTACATTCCCAGCAATTATGTGGCTCCAGTTGACTCTATCCAGGCAGAAGAGTGGTACT
TTGGAAAACTTGGCCGAAAAGATGCTGAGCGACAGCTATTGTCCTTTGGAAACCCAAGAGGTACCTTTCT
TATCCGCGAGAGTGAAACCACCAAAGGTGCCTATTCACTTTCTATCCGTGATTGGGATGATATGAAAGGA
GACCATGTCAAACATTATAAAATTCGCAAACTTGACAATGGTGGATACTACATTACCACCCGGGCCCAGT
TTGAAACACTTCAGCAGCTTGTACAACATTACTCAGGTACCTGGAATGGAAACACAAAAGTAGCCATAAA
GACTCTTAAACCAGGCACAATGTCCCCCGAATCATTCCTTGAGGAAGCGCAGATCATGAAGAAGCTGAAG
CACGACAAGCTGGTCCAGCTCTATGCAGTGGTGTCTGAGGAGCCCATCTACATCGTCACCGAGTATATGA
ACAAAGGAAGTTTACTGGATTTCTTAAAAGATGGAGAAGGAAGAGCTCTGAAATTACCAAATCTTGTGGA
CATGGCAGCACAGGTGGCTGCAGGAATGGCTTACATCGAGCGCATGAATTATATCCATAGAGATCTGCGA
TCAGCAAACATTCTAGTGGGGAATGGACTCATATGCAAGATTGCTGACTTCGGATTGGCCCGATTGATAG
AAGACAATGAGTACACAGCAAGACAAGGTGCAAAGTTCCCCATCAAGTGGACGGCCCCCGAGGCAGCCCT
GTACGGGAGGTTCACAATCAAGTCTGACGTGTGGTCTTTTGGAATCTTACTCACAGAGCTGGTCACCAAA
GGAAGAGTGCCATACCCAGGCATGAACAACCGGGAGGTGCTGGAGCAGGTGGAGCGAGGCTACAGGATGC
CCTGCCCGCAGGACTGCCCCATCTCTCTGCATGAGCTCATGATCCACTGCTGGAAAAAGGACCCTGAAGA
ACGCCCCACTTTTGAGTACTTGCAGAGCTTCCTGGAAGACTACTTTACCGCGACAGAGCCCCAGTACCAA
CCTGGTGAAAACCTGGCATCCAGCGGGGATCCACCGGTCGCCACCATGGTGAGCAAGGGCGAGGAGCTGT
TCACCGGGGTGGTGCCCATCCTGGTCGAGCTGGACGGCGACGTAAACGGCCACAAGTTCAGCGTGTCCGG
CGAGGGCGAGGGCGATGCCACCTACGGCAAGCTGACCCTGAAGTTCATCTGCACCACCGGCAAGCTGCCC
GTGCCCTGGCCCACCCTCGTGACCACCCTGTCCTGGGGCGTGCAGTGCTTCGCCCGCTACCCCGACCACA
TGAAGCAGCACGACTTCTTCAAGTCCGCCATGCCCGAAGGCTACGTCCAGGAGCGCACCATCTTCTTCAA
GGACGACGGCAACTACAAGACCCGCGCCGAGGTGAAGTTCGAGGGCGACACCCTGGTGAACCGCATCGAG
CTGAAGGGCATCGACTTCAAGGAGGACGGCAACATCCTGGGGCACAAGCTGGAGTACAACTACATCAGCG
ACAACGTCTATATCACCGCCGACAAGCAGAAGAACGGCATCAAGGCCAACTTCAAGATCCGCCACAACAT
CGAGGACGGCGGCGTGCAGCTCGCCGACCACTACCAGCAGAACACCCCCATCGGCGACGGCCCCGTGCTG
CTGCCCGACAACCACTACCTGAGCACCCAGTCCAAGCTGAGCAAAGACCCCAACGAGAAGCGCGATCACA
TGGTCCTGCTGGAGTTCGTGACCGCCGCCGGGATCACTCTCGGCATGGACGAGCTGTACAAGTAAAGCGG
CCGCGACTCTAGATCATAATCAGCCATACCACATTGTAGAAGATTTCCT
